>Addgene plasmid #212022 | pcDNA3/td5StayGold(c4)=GianCreg | addgene full sequence | sequence record 419221 | Addgene NGS Result
GACGGATCGGGAGATCTCCCGATCCCCTATGGTGCACTCTCAGTACAATCTGCTCTGATGCCGCATAGTT
AAGCCAGTATCTGCTCCCTGCTTGTGTGTTGGAGGTCGCTGAGTAGTGCGCGAGCAAAATTTAAGCTACA
ACAAGGCAAGGCTTGACCGACAATTGCATGAAGAATCTGCTTAGGGTTAGGCGTTTTGCGCTGCTTCGCG
ATGTACGGGCCAGATATACGCGTTGACATTGATTATTGACTAGTTATTAATAGTAATCAATTACGGGGTC
ATTAGTTCATAGCCCATATATGGAGTTCCGCGTTACATAACTTACGGTAAATGGCCCGCCTGGCTGACCG
CCCAACGACCCCCGCCCATTGACGTCAATAATGACGTATGTTCCCATAGTAACGCCAATAGGGACTTTCC
ATTGACGTCAATGGGTGGAGTATTTACGGTAAACTGCCCACTTGGCAGTACATCAAGTGTATCATATGCC
AAGTACGCCCCCTATTGACGTCAATGACGGTAAATGGCCCGCCTGGCATTATGCCCAGTACATGACCTTA
TGGGACTTTCCTACTTGGCAGTACATCTACGTATTAGTCATCGCTATTACCATGGTGATGCGGTTTTGGC
AGTACATCAATGGGCGTGGATAGCGGTTTGACTCACGGGGATTTCCAAGTCTCCACCCCATTGACGTCAA
TGGGAGTTTGTTTTGGCACCAAAATCAACGGGACTTTCCAAAATGTCGTAACAACTCCGCCCCATTGACG
CAAATGGGCGGTAGGCGTGTACGGTGGGAGGTCTATATAAGCAGAGCTCTCTGGCTAACTAGAGAACCCA
CTGCTTACTGGCTTATCGAAATTAATACGACTCACTATAGGGAGACCCAAGCTTGGTACCGCCACCATGG
TGTCTACAGGCGAGGAGCTGTTTACCGGGGTGGTGCCCTTCAAGTTCCAGCTGAAGGGCACCATCAACGG
CAAGAGCTTCACCGTGGAAGGCGAGGGCGAGGGCAATAGCCACGAGGGCAGCCACAAAGGCAAGTACGTG
TGCACCAGCGGCAAACTGCCAATGTCTTGGGCCGCCCTGGGAACTAGCTTCGGCTATGGCATGAAGTACT
ACACCAAGTACCCCAGCGGCCTGAAGAACTGGTTCCACGAGGTGATGCCCGAGGGCTTCACCTACGACAG
ACACATCCAGTACAAGGGCGACGGCAGCATCCACGCCAAGCACCAGCACTTCATGAAGAACGGCACCTAC
CACAACATCGTGGAGTTCACCGGCCAGGACTTCAAGGAGAACAGCCCCGTGCTGACCGGCGACATGAACG
TGAGCCTGCCCAACGAGGTGCAGCACATCCCCAGAGATGACGGCGTGGAGTGCCCAGTGACCCTGCTGTA
CCCTCTGCTGAGCGACAAGAGCAAGTGCGTGGAGGCCCACCAGAACACCATCTGCAAGCCCCTGCACAAT
CAGCCAGCCCCCGATGTGCCATACCACTGGATCAGAAAGCAGTACACCCAGAGCAAGGACGACACCGAGG
AGAGAGACCACATCTGCCAGAGCGAGACCCTGGAGGCCCACCTGCCATGGCACGAGCCTTCTGCTTCTGC
CGTGGGGCATGGCACCGGCAGCACCGGCAGCGGCAGCTCCGGCACCGCCTCCTCCGAGGACAACAACATC
GATATGGTGAGTACAGGGGAGGAGCTGTTCACCGGGGTGGTGCCATTTAAATTTCAACTTAAAGGAACCA
TCAATGGCAAATCGTTTACCGTTGAAGGCGAAGGTGAAGGAAATTCACATGAAGGTTCTCATAAAGGAAA
ATATGTTTGTACAAGTGGAAAACTACCGATGTCATGGGCAGCACTTGGAACATCCTTTGGTTATGGAATG
AAATATTATACCAAATATCCTAGTGGACTGAAGAACTGGTTTCATGAAGTAATGCCTGAAGGCTTTACCT
ACGATCGTCATATTCAATATAAAGGCGATGGGAGTATCCATGCAAAACACCAACACTTTATGAAAAATGG
GACTTATCACAACATTGTTGAATTTACTGGTCAGGATTTTAAAGAAAATAGTCCAGTCTTAACTGGAGAT
ATGAATGTCTCATTACCGAATGAAGTTCAACATATACCCAGAGATGATGGAGTAGAATGCCCAGTGACCT
TGCTTTATCCTTTATTATCGGATAAATCAAAATGCGTTGAGGCTCACCAAAATACAATCTGCAAGCCTCT
TCATAATCAACCAGCACCTGATGTCCCATATCACTGGATTCGTAAACAATACACACAAAGCAAAGATGAT
ACCGAGGAACGTGATCATATTTGTCAATCAGAGACTCTCGAAGCACACTTACCTTGGCATGAGCCTTCAG
CATCGGCAGTAGAATTCGATGGTGGAGGCGGTTCAGGCGGAGGTGGCTCTGGCGGTGGCGGATCGCCATC
AAGCTTATCCGGACTCAGATCACGAGGAGAACCGCAGCAAAGTTTTTCTGAAGCTCAGCAGCAGCTATGC
AACACCAGACAGGAAGTGAATGAATTAAGGAAGCTGCTGGAAGAAGAACGAGACCAAAGAGTGGCTGCTG
AGAATGCTCTCTCTGTGGCCGAGGAGCAGATCAGACGGTTAGAGCACAGTGAATGGGACTCTTCCCGGAC
TCCTATCATTGGCTCCTGTGGCACTCAGGAGCAGGCACTGTTAATAGATCTTACAAGCAACAGTTGTCGA
AGGACCCGGAGTGGCGTTGGATGGAAGCGAGTCCTGCGTTCACTCTGTCATTCACGGACCCGAGTGCCAC
TTCTAGCAGCCATCTACTTTCTAATGATTCATGTCCTGCTCATTCTGTGTTTTACGGGCCATCTATAGCT
CGAGCATGCATCTAGAGGGCCCTATTCTATAGTGTCACCTAAATGCTAGAGCTCGCTGATCAGCCTCGAC
TGTGCCTTCTAGTTGCCAGCCATCTGTTGTTTGCCCCTCCCCCGTGCCTTCCTTGACCCTGGAAGGTGCC
ACTCCCACTGTCCTTTCCTAATAAAATGAGGAAATTGCATCGCATTGTCTGAGTAGGTGTCATTCTATTC
TGGGGGGTGGGGTGGGGCAGGACAGCAAGGGGGAGGATTGGGAAGACAATAGCAGGCATGCTGGGGATGC
GGTGGGCTCTATGGCTTCTGAGGCGGAAAGAACCAGCTGGGGCTCTAGGGGGTATCCCC
[124 nt withheld, positions 3210-3333]
C
[91 nt withheld, positions 3335-3425]
A
[49 nt withheld, positions 3427-3475]
CCTTTGACGTTGGAGTCCACGTTCTTT
[37 nt withheld, positions 3503-3539]
ACCCTATCTCGGTCTATTCTTTTGATTTATAAGGGATTTTGCCGATTTCGGCCTATTGGTTAAAAAATGA
GCTGATTTAACAAAAATTTAACGCGAATTAATTCTGTGGAATGTGTGTCAGTTAGGGTGTGGAAAGTCCC
CAGGCTCCCCAGCAGGCAGAAGTATGCAAAGCATGCATCTCAATTAGTCAGCAACCAGGTGTGGAAAGTC
CCCAGGCTCCCCAGCAGGCAGAAGTATGCAAAGCATGCATCTCAATTAGTCAGCAACCATAGTCCCGCCC
CTAACTCCGCCCATCCCGCCCCTAACTCCGCCCAGTTCCGCCCATTCTCCGCCCCATGGCTGACTAATTT
TTTTTATTTATGCAGAGGCCGAGGCCGCCTCTGCCTCTGAGCTATTCCAGAAGTAGTGAGGAGGCTTTTT
TGGAGGCCTAGGCTTTTGCAAAAAGCTCCCGGGAGCTTGTATATCCATTTTCGGATCTGATCAAGAGACA
GGATGAGGATCGTTTCGCATGATTGAACAAGATGGATTGCACGCAGGTTCTCCGGCCGCTTGGGTGGAGA
GGCTATTCGGCTATGACTGGGCACAACAGACAATCGGCTGCTCTGATGCCGCCGTGTTCCGGCTGTCAGC
GCAGGGGCGCCCGGTTCTTTTTGTCAAGACCGACCTGTCCGGTGCCCTGAATGAACTGCAGGACGAGGCA
GCGCGGCTATCGTGGCTGGCCACGACGGGCGTTCCTTGCGCAGCTGTGCTCGACGTTGTCACTGAAGCGG
GAAGGGACTGGCTGCTATTGGGCGAAGTGCCGGGGCAGGATCTCCTGTCATCTCACCTTGCTCCTGCCGA
GAAAGTATCCATCATGGCTGATGCAATGCGGCGGCTGCATACGCTTGATCCGGCTACCTGCCCATTCGAC
CACCAAGCGAAACATCGCATCGAGCGAGCACGTACTCGGATGGAAGCCGGTCTTGTCGATCAGGATGATC
TGGACGAAGAGCATCAGGGGCTCGCGCCAGCCGAACTGTTCGCCAGGCTCAAGGCGCGCATGCCCGACGG
CGAGGATCTCGTCGTGACCCATGGCGATGCCTGCTTGCCGAATATCATGGTGGAAAATGGCCGCTTTTCT
GGATTCATCGACTGTGGCCGGCTGGGTGTGGCGGACCGCTATCAGGACATAGCGTTGGCTACCCGTGATA
TTGCTGAAGAGCTTGGCGGCGAATGGGCTGACCGCTTCCTCGTGCTTTACGGTATCGCCGCTCCCGATTC
GCAGCGCATCGCCTTCTATCGCCTTCTTGACGAGTTCTTCTGAGCGGGACTCTGGGGTTCGAAATGACCG
ACCAAGCGACGCCCAACCTGCCATCACGAGATTTCGATTCCACCGCCGCCTTCTATGAAAGGTTGGGCTT
CGGAATCGTTTTCCGGGACGCCGGCTGGATGATCCTCCAGCGCGGGGATCTCATGCTGGAGTTCTTCGCC
CACCCCAACTTGTTTATTGCAGCTTATAATGGTTACAAATAAAGCAATAGCATCACAAATTTCACAAATA
AAGCATTTTTTTCACTGCATTCTAGTTGTGGTTTGTCCAAACTCATCAATGTATCTTATCATGTCTGTAT
ACCGTCGACCTCTAGCTAGAGCTTGGCGTAATCATGGTCATAGCTGTTTCCTGTGTGAAATTGTTATCCG
CTCACAATTCCACACAACATACGAGCCGGAAGCATAAAGTGTAAAGCCTGGGGTGCCTAATGAGTGAGCT
AACTCACATTAATTGCGTTGCGCTCACTGCCCGCTTTCCAGTCGGGAAACCTGTCGTGCCAGCTGCATTA
ATGAATCGGCCAACGCGCGGGGAGAGGCGGTTTGCGTATTGGGCGCTCTTCCGCTTCCTCGCTCACTGAC
TCGCTGCGCTCGGTCGTTCGGCTGCGGCGAGCGGTATCAGCTCACTCAAAGGCGGTAATACGGTTATCCA
CAGAATCAGGGGATAACGCAGGAAAGAACATGTGAGCAAAAGGCCAGCAAAAGGCCAGGAACCGTAAAAA
GGCCGCGTTGCTGGCGTTTTTCCATAGGCTCCGCCCCCCTGACGAGCATCACAAAAATCGACGCTCAAGT
CAGAGGTGGCGAAACCCGACAGGACTATAAAGATACCAGGCGTTTCCCCCTGGAAGCTCCCTCGTGCGCT
CTCCTGTTCCGACCCTGCCGCTTACCGGATACCTGTCCGCCTTTCTCCCTTCGGGAAGCGTGGCGCTTTC
TCATAGCTCACGCTGTAGGTATCTCAGTTCGGTGTAGGTCGTTCGCTCCAAGCTGGGCTGTGTGCACGAA
CCCCCCGTTCAGCCCGACCGCTGCGCCTTATCCGGTAACTATCGTCTTGAGTCCAACCCGGTAAGACACG
ACTTATCGCCACTGGCAGCAGCCACTGGTAACAGGATTAGCAGAGCGAGGTATGTAGGCGGTGCTACAGA
GTTCTTGAAGTGGTGGCCTAACTACGGCTACACTAGAAGAACAGTATTTGGTATCTGCGCTCTGCTGAAG
CCAGTTACCTTCGGAAAAAGAGTTGGTAGCTCTTGATCCGGCAAACAAACCACCGCTGGTAGCGGTGGTT
TTTTTGTTTGCAAGCAGCAGATTACGCGCAGAAAAAAAGGATCTCAAGAAGATCCTTTGATCTTTTCTAC
GGGGTCTGACGCTCAGTGGAACGAAAACTCACGTTAAGGGATTTTGGTCATGAGATTATCAAAAAGGATC
TTCACCTAGATCCTTTTAAATTAAAAATGAAGTTTTAAATCAATCTAAAGTATATATGAGTAAACTTGGT
CTGACAGTTACCAATGCTTAATCAGTGAGGCACCTATCTCAGCGATCTGTCTATTTCGTTCATCCATAGT
TGCCTGACTCCCCGTCGTGTAGATAACTACGATACGGGAGGGCTTACCATCTGGCCCCAGTGCTGCAATG
ATACCGCGAGACCCACGCTCACCGGCTCCAGATTTATCAGCAATAAACCAGCCAGCCGGAAGGGCCGAGC
GCAGAAGTGGTCCTGCAACTTTATCCGCCTCCATCCAGTCTATTAATTGTTGCCGGGAAGCTAGAGTAAG
TAGTTCGCCAGTTAATAGTTTGCGCAACGTTGTTGCCATTGCTACAGGCATCGTGGTGTCACGCTCGTCG
TTTGGTATGGCTTCATTCAGCTCCGGTTCCCAACGATCAAGGCGAGTTACATGATCCCCCATGTTGTGCA
AAAAAGCGGTTAGCTCCTTCGGTCCTCCGATCGTTGTCAGAAGTAAGTTGGCCGCAGTGTTATCACTCAT
GGTTATGGCAGCACTGCATAATTCTCTTACTGTCATGCCATCCGTAAGATGCTTTTCTGTGACTGGTGAG
TACTCAACCAAGTCATTCTGAGAATAGTGTATGCGGCGACCGAGTTGCTCTTGCCCGGCGTCAATACGGG
ATAATACCGCGCCACATAGCAGAACTTTAAAAGTGCTCATCATTGGAAAACGTTCTTCGGGGCGAAAACT
CTCAAGGATCTTACCGCTGTTGAGATCCAGTTCGATGTAACCCACTCGTGCACCCAACTGATCTTCAGCA
TCTTTTACTTTCACCAGCGTTTCTGGGTGAGCAAAAACAGGAAGGCAAAATGCCGCAAAAAAGGGAATAA
GGGCGACACGGAAATGTTGAATACTCATACTCTTCCTTTTTCAATATTATTGAAGCATTTATCAGGGTTA
TTGTCTCATGAGCGGATACATATTTGAATGTATTTAGAAAAATAAACAAATAGGGGTTCCGCGCACATTT
CCCCGAAAAGTGCCACCTGACGTC
Features (pLannotate 1.2.2; 23 found; start..end, strand, type, name):
     28..80      -  misc_feature   bom (fragment): basis of mobility region from pBR322
    235..614     +  enhancer       CMV enhancer: human cytomegalovirus immediate early enhancer
    615..818     +  promoter       CMV promoter: human cytomegalovirus (CMV) immediate early promoter
    814..847     +  LTR            5' LTR (truncated) (fragment): truncated 5' long terminal repeat (LTR) from HIV-1
    863..881     +  promoter       T7 promoter: promoter for bacteriophage T7 RNA polymerase
    919..948     +  CDS            VN155(I152L) (fragment): improved N-terminal fragment of mVenus for use in bimolecular fluorescence complementation (BiFC) (Kodama and Hu, 2010)
   1615..1704    +  CDS            TDsmURFP (fragment): TDsmURFP is a basic (constitutively fluorescent) near ir fluorescent protein published in 2016, derived from Trichodesmium erythraeum IMS101. It requires the cofactor biliverdin for fluorescence.
   2479..2865    +  CDS            GOLGB1 (fragment): GOGB1_HUMAN - Experimental evidence at protein level: Swiss-Prot protein existence level 1. May participate in forming intercisternal cross-bridges of the Golgi complex. From Homo sapiens (Human).
   2896..2914    -  promoter       SP6 promoter: promoter for bacteriophage SP6 RNA polymerase
   2940..3164    +  polyA_signal   bGH poly(A) signal: bovine growth hormone polyadenylation signal
   3168..3189    +  promoter       SV40 promoter (fragment): SV40 enhancer and early promoter
   3210..3638    +  rep_origin     f1 ori (sequence partly withheld): f1 bacteriophage origin of replication; arrow indicates direction of (+) strand synthesis
   3652..3981    +  promoter       SV40 promoter: SV40 enhancer and early promoter
   4048..4839    +  CDS            neo: KKA2_KLEPN - Also known as kan, nptII. Experimental evidence at protein level: Swiss-Prot protein existence level 1. Resistance to kanamycin, neomycin, paromomycin, ribostamycin, butirosin and gentamicin B. From Klebsiella pneumoniae.
   4863..5021    +  CDS            ble (fragment): BLE_KLEPN - Experimental evidence at protein level: Swiss-Prot protein existence level 1. Binding protein with a strong affinity to the bleomycin family of antibiotics. Binds to CL990; an antimitotic-antibiotic compound. From Klebsiella pneumoniae.
   5016..5137    +  polyA_signal   SV40 poly(A) signal: SV40 polyadenylation signal
   5210..5226    -  protein_bind   lac operator: The lac repressor binds to the lac operator to inhibit transcription in E. coli. This inhibition can be relieved by adding lactose or isopropyl-β-D-thiogalactopyranoside (IPTG). lac repressor encoded by lacI
   5234..5264    -  promoter       lac promoter: promoter for the E. coli lac operon
   5279..5300    -  protein_bind   CAP binding site: CAP binding activates transcription in the presence of cAMP. E. coli catabolite activator protein
   5313..5405    -  CDS            lacI (fragment): lac repressor; lacI; The lac repressor binds to the lac operator to inhibit transcription in E. coli. This inhibition can be relieved by adding lactose or isopropyl-β-D-thiogalactopyranoside (IPTG).
   5588..6176    -  rep_origin     ori: high-copy-number ColE1/pMB1/pBR322/pUC origin of replication
   6347..7207    -  CDS            AmpR: β-lactamase; bla; confers resistance to ampicillin, carbenicillin, and related antibiotics
   7208..7312    -  promoter       AmpR promoter: bla
