[The description below was written by a language model from this plasmid's Addgene catalogue record and pLannotate feature annotations shown in this document.]
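Description:
pcDNA3/td5StayGold(c4)=GianCreg is a mammalian expression plasmid built on the pcDNA3 backbone for fluorescent labeling of the Golgi apparatus. It is propagated in E. coli as a high-copy plasmid through a ColE1/pUC-type origin with ampicillin selection (AmpR under its own bla promoter), and it also carries an f1 origin. For selecting stably transfected mammalian cells, an SV40 early promoter drives the neomycin phosphotransferase gene, terminated by an SV40 poly(A) signal, which confers G418 resistance.

The expression cassette uses the CMV immediate-early enhancer and promoter and ends with the bovine growth hormone polyadenylation signal. The insert sits between KpnI and XhoI sites and is flanked by T7 and SP6 promoters, which serve as sequencing primer sites. The encoded fusion places td5StayGold, a tandem-dimer form of the green fluorescent protein StayGold, at the N terminus. It carries the "c4" appendage designed for N-terminal tagging and is joined through a (GGGGS)3 linker to the C-terminal region of human giantin (GOLGB1), which directs the fusion to the Golgi.

The automated feature table recognizes only the GOLGB1 segment of the fusion. StayGold itself is not annotated, and the short hits to mVenus and smURFP fragments within the coding region are probably spurious matches to terminal or linker sequences, as are the small HIV LTR, ble and lacI fragments elsewhere. The sequenced record is 7,343 nt, somewhat larger than the catalogue's stated total of 6,980 bp. The construct is intended for live-cell or fixed-cell imaging of Golgi morphology with StayGold.
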