Addgene plasmid #212022: pcDNA3/td5StayGold(c4)=GianCreg
Purpose: For labeling the Golgi apparatus. c4 is the appendage for N-terminal tagging with td5StayGold. ‘GianCreg’ is an abbreviation for giantin C-terminal region. ‘=’ denotes a linker [(GGGGS)3].
Depositing lab: Atsushi Miyawaki. Depositing organization: RIKEN Center for Brain Science. Publication: StayGold variants for molecular fusion and membrane-targeting applications. Ando R, Shimozono S, Ago H, Takagi M, Sugiyama M, Kurokawa H, Hirano M, Niino Y, Ueno G, Ishidate F, Fujiwara T, Okada Y, Yamamoto M, Miyawaki A. Nat Methods. 2023 Nov 30. doi: 10.1038/s41592-023-02085-6. PubMed 38036853.
Backbone
  Vector backbone: pcDNA3
  Backbone manufacturer: Thermo Fisher
  Backbone size w/o insert (bp): 5446
  Total vector size (bp): 6980
  Vector type: Mammalian Expression
  Selectable markers: Neomycin (select with G418)
Growth in bacteria
  Bacterial resistance: Ampicillin, 100 μg/mL
  Growth temperature: 37°C
  Growth strain: DH5alpha
  Copy number: High Copy
Gene/Insert
  Gene/Insert name: GianCreg (alt name: Giantin C-terminal region)
  Species: H. sapiens (human)
  Insert size (bp): 1962
  Entrez Gene: GOLGB1 (a.k.a. GCP, GCP372, GOLIM1)
  Promoter: CMV
  Tag / fusion protein: td5StayGold(c4) (N terminal on insert)
  Cloning method: Restriction Enzyme; 5′ cloning site KpnI (not destroyed); 3′ cloning site XhoI (not destroyed)
  Sequencing primers: 5′ T7; 3′ sp6
Terms and licenses: Academic/Nonprofit Terms; Industry Terms: Not Available to Industry
Depositor comments: Please visit https://doi.org/10.21203/rs.3.rs-2941917/v1 for ResearchSquare preprint.
How to cite: pcDNA3/td5StayGold(c4)=GianCreg was a gift from Atsushi Miyawaki (Addgene plasmid # 212022 ; http://n2t.net/addgene:212022 ; RRID:Addgene_212022)
